Addgene plasmid #214692: pDual_dsCas9_Venus_hs_NRF2
Depositing lab: Kevin Janes.
Backbone
  Vector backbone: pDual_dsCas9_Venus
  Vector type: Lentiviral, CRISPR
Growth in bacteria
  Bacterial resistance: Ampicillin, 100 μg/mL
  Growth temperature: 30°C
  Growth strain: NEB Stable
  Copy number: High Copy
Gene/Insert
  Gene/Insert name: dgRNA_NRF2
  gRNA/shRNA sequence: CAATCCTTCCTATAAATAGG; GCTGAAAACTTCGAGATATA
  Species: H. sapiens (human)
  Entrez Gene: NFE2L2 (a.k.a. HEBP1, IMDDHH, NRF2, Nrf-2)
  Cloning method: Restriction Enzyme; 5′ cloning site SbfI (unknown if destroyed); 3′ cloning site BsmBI (unknown if destroyed)
Terms and licenses: Academic/Nonprofit Terms; Industry Terms: Not Available to Industry
How to cite: pDual_dsCas9_Venus_hs_NRF2 was a gift from Kevin Janes (Addgene plasmid # 214692 ; http://n2t.net/addgene:214692 ; RRID:Addgene_214692)
