[The description below was written by a language model from this plasmid's Addgene catalogue record and pLannotate feature annotations shown in this document.]
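Description:
pDual_dsCas9_Venus_hs_NRF2 is a 13.9 kb all-in-one lentiviral CRISPR plasmid built on the pDual_dsCas9_Venus backbone, carrying a pair of guide RNAs directed against human NFE2L2 (NRF2). It is propagated in E. coli through a high-copy ColE1/pUC-type origin with ampicillin selection (AmpR). The backbone also carries an f1 origin and an SV40/EM7-driven BleoR cassette that lies outside the viral transfer region. The lentiviral portion has a third-generation, self-inactivating layout. A CMV enhancer/promoter is fused to a truncated HIV-1 5' LTR and drives genomic RNA production in packaging cells. It is followed by the Ψ packaging signal with a gag fragment, the RRE for Rev-dependent export, the cPPT/CTS, a WPRE, and a ΔU3 3' LTR with a downstream bGH polyadenylation signal.

Between the LTRs, two tandem human U6 promoters each precede an S. pyogenes gRNA scaffold, so the two NRF2-targeting guides are transcribed independently by RNA polymerase III. Paired guides of this kind are commonly used to improve disruption or to excise the intervening segment, although the record does not state the intended editing outcome. Downstream, an EF-1α core promoter drives Cas9 fused at its N-terminus to the FKBP12 L106P destabilization domain, which causes the nuclease to be degraded unless the ligand Shield1 is present, giving drug-tunable Cas9 levels. A Venus yellow fluorescent protein coding sequence follows Cas9 and serves to identify or sort transduced cells. The element linking Cas9 and Venus is not annotated in the feature table. The construct is suited to inducible knockout of NRF2 in human cells by lentiviral transduction.
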