Features (pLannotate 1.2.2; 37 found; start..end, strand, type, name):
     31..83      -  misc_feature   bom (fragment): basis of mobility region from pBR322
    238..617     +  enhancer       CMV enhancer: human cytomegalovirus immediate early enhancer
    618..817     +  promoter       CMV promoter: human cytomegalovirus (CMV) immediate early promoter
    835..1015    +  LTR            5' LTR (truncated): truncated 5' long terminal repeat (LTR) from HIV-1
   1062..1187    +  misc_feature   HIV-1 Ψ: packaging signal of human immunodeficiency virus type 1
   1171..1534    +  CDS            HIV-1 gag (fragment): gag protein from human immunodeficiency virus 1; gag
   1680..1913    +  misc_feature   RRE: The Rev response element (RRE) of HIV-1 allows for Rev-dependent mRNA export from the nucleus to the cytoplasm.
   2290..2390    +  CDS            Rev (fragment): human immunodeficiency virus 1 (HIV-1) Rev protein; rev; enhances nuclear export of unspliced and incompletely spliced viral mRNAs
   2440..2557    +  misc_feature   cPPT/CTS: central polypurine tract and central termination sequence of HIV-1
   2608..2848    +  promoter       U6 promoter: RNA polymerase III promoter for human U6 snRNA
   2879..2954    +  misc_RNA       gRNA scaffold: guide RNA scaffold for the Streptococcus pyogenes CRISPR/Cas9 system
   2961..3004    +  misc_RNA       gRNA scaffold (fragment): guide RNA scaffold for the Streptococcus pyogenes CRISPR/Cas9 system
   3045..3285    +  promoter       U6 promoter: RNA polymerase III promoter for human U6 snRNA
   3313..3388    +  misc_RNA       gRNA scaffold: guide RNA scaffold for the Streptococcus pyogenes CRISPR/Cas9 system
   3406..3424    +  CDS            small t antigen (fragment): SV40 (simian virus 40) small t antigen
   3450..3661    +  promoter       EF-1α core promoter: core promoter for human elongation factor EF-1α
   3681..4004    +  CDS            DD: destabilization domain that can be stabilized by Shield1 in the ProteoTuner™ system L106P mutant of FKBP12
   4014..8117    +  CDS            Cas9: Cas9 (Csn1) endonuclease from the Streptococcus pyogenes Type II CRISPR/Cas system generates RNA-guided double strand breaks in DNA
   8259..8978    +  CDS            Venus: yellow fluorescent protein (YFP) with fast and efficient maturation (Nagai et al., 2002) mammalian codon-optimized
   8994..9582    +  misc_feature   WPRE: woodchuck hepatitis virus posttranscriptional regulatory element
   9633..9652    +  misc_feature   cPPT/CTS (fragment): central polypurine tract and central termination sequence of HIV-1
   9654..9887    +  LTR            3' LTR (ΔU3): self-inactivating 3' long terminal repeat (LTR) from HIV-1
   9919..10143   +  polyA_signal   bGH poly(A) signal: bovine growth hormone polyadenylation signal
  10147..10168   +  promoter       SV40 promoter (fragment): SV40 enhancer and early promoter
  10189..10617   +  rep_origin     f1 ori (sequence partly withheld): f1 bacteriophage origin of replication; arrow indicates direction of (+) strand synthesis
  10631..10960   +  promoter       SV40 promoter: SV40 enhancer and early promoter
  11008..11055   +  promoter       EM7 promoter: synthetic bacterial promoter&nbsp
  11074..11448   +  CDS            BleoR: antibiotic-binding protein; Sh ble from Streptoalloteichus hindustanus; confers resistance to bleomycin, phleomycin, and Zeocin™
  11458..11583   +  CDS            ble (fragment): BLE_KLEPN - Experimental evidence at protein level: Swiss-Prot protein existence level 1. Binding protein with a strong affinity to the bleomycin family of antibiotics. Binds to CL990; an antimitotic-antibiotic compound. From Klebsiella pneumoniae.
  11578..11699   +  polyA_signal   SV40 poly(A) signal: SV40 polyadenylation signal
  11770..11792   -  protein_bind   lac operator (fragment): The lac repressor binds to the lac operator to inhibit transcription in E. coli. This inhibition can be relieved by adding lactose or isopropyl-β-D-thiogalactopyranoside (IPTG). lac repressor encoded by lacI
  11796..11826   -  promoter       lac promoter: promoter for the E. coli lac operon
  11841..11862   -  protein_bind   CAP binding site: CAP binding activates transcription in the presence of cAMP. E. coli catabolite activator protein
  11875..11967   -  CDS            lacI (fragment): lac repressor; lacI; The lac repressor binds to the lac operator to inhibit transcription in E. coli. This inhibition can be relieved by adding lactose or isopropyl-β-D-thiogalactopyranoside (IPTG).
  12150..12738   -  rep_origin     ori: high-copy-number ColE1/pMB1/pBR322/pUC origin of replication
  12909..13769   -  CDS            AmpR: β-lactamase; bla; confers resistance to ampicillin, carbenicillin, and related antibiotics
  13770..13874   -  promoter       AmpR promoter: bla
>Addgene plasmid #214692 | pDual_dsCas9_Venus_hs_NRF2 | addgene full sequence | sequence record 428724 | Addgene NGS Result
GTCGACGGATCGGGAGATCTCCCGATCCCCTATGGTGCACTCTCAGTACAATCTGCTCTGATGCCGCATA
GTTAAGCCAGTATCTGCTCCCTGCTTGTGTGTTGGAGGTCGCTGAGTAGTGCGCGAGCAAAATTTAAGCT
ACAACAAGGCAAGGCTTGACCGACAATTGCATGAAGAATCTGCTTAGGGTTAGGCGTTTTGCGCTGCTTC
GCGATGTACGGGCCAGATATACGCGTTGACATTGATTATTGACTAGTTATTAATAGTAATCAATTACGGG
GTCATTAGTTCATAGCCCATATATGGAGTTCCGCGTTACATAACTTACGGTAAATGGCCCGCCTGGCTGA
CCGCCCAACGACCCCCGCCCATTGACGTCAATAATGACGTATGTTCCCATAGTAACGCCAATAGGGACTT
TCCATTGACGTCAATGGGTGGAGTATTTACGGTAAACTGCCCACTTGGCAGTACATCAAGTGTATCATAT
GCCAAGTACGCCCCCTATTGACGTCAATGACGGTAAATGGCCCGCCTGGCATTATGCCCAGTACATGACC
TTATGGGACTTTCCTACTTGGCAGTACATCTACGTATTAGTCATCGCTATTACCATGGTGATGCGGTTTT
GGCAGTACATCAATGGGCGTGGATAGCGGTTTGACTCACGGGGATTTCCAAGTCTCCACCCCATTGACGT
CAATGGGAGTTTGTTTTGGCACCAAAATCAACGGGACTTTCCAAAATGTCGTAACAACTCCGCCCCATTG
ACGCAAATGGGCGGTAGGCGTGTACGGTGGGAGGTCTATATAAGCAGCGCGTTTTGCCTGTACTGGGTCT
CTCTGGTTAGACCAGATCTGAGCCTGGGAGCTCTCTGGCTAACTAGGGAACCCACTGCTTAAGCCTCAAT
AAAGCTTGCCTTGAGTGCTTCAAGTAGTGTGTGCCCGTCTGTTGTGTGACTCTGGTAACTAGAGATCCCT
CAGACCCTTTTAGTCAGTGTGGAAAATCTCTAGCAGTGGCGCCCGAACAGGGACTTGAAAGCGAAAGGGA
AACCAGAGGAGCTCTCTCGACGCAGGACTCGGCTTGCTGAAGCGCGCACGGCAAGAGGCGAGGGGCGGCG
ACTGGTGAGTACGCCAAAAATTTTGACTAGCGGAGGCTAGAAGGAGAGAGATGGGTGCGAGAGCGTCAGT
ATTAAGCGGGGGAGAATTAGATCGCGATGGGAAAAAATTCGGTTAAGGCCAGGGGGAAAGAAAAAATATA
AATTAAAACATATAGTATGGGCAAGCAGGGAGCTAGAACGATTCGCAGTTAATCCTGGCCTGTTAGAAAC
ATCAGAAGGCTGTAGACAAATACTGGGACAGCTACAACCATCCCTTCAGACAGGATCAGAAGAACTTAGA
TCATTATATAATACAGTAGCAACCCTCTATTGTGTGCATCAAAGGATAGAGATAAAAGACACCAAGGAAG
CTTTAGACAAGATAGAGGAAGAGCAAAACAAAAGTAAGACCACCGCACAGCAAGCGGCCGCTGATCTTCA
GACCTGGAGGAGGAGATATGAGGGACAATTGGAGAAGTGAATTATATAAATATAAAGTAGTAAAAATTGA
ACCATTAGGAGTAGCACCCACCAAGGCAAAGAGAAGAGTGGTGCAGAGAGAAAAAAGAGCAGTGGGAATA
GGAGCTTTGTTCCTTGGGTTCTTGGGAGCAGCAGGAAGCACTATGGGCGCAGCGTCAATGACGCTGACGG
TACAGGCCAGACAATTATTGTCTGGTATAGTGCAGCAGCAGAACAATTTGCTGAGGGCTATTGAGGCGCA
ACAGCATCTGTTGCAACTCACAGTCTGGGGCATCAAGCAGCTCCAGGCAAGAATCCTGGCTGTGGAAAGA
TACCTAAAGGATCAACAGCTCCTGGGGATTTGGGGTTGCTCTGGAAAACTCATTTGCACCACTGCTGTGC
CTTGGAATGCTAGTTGGAGTAATAAATCTCTGGAACAGATTTGGAATCACACGACCTGGATGGAGTGGGA
CAGAGAAATTAACAATTACACAAGCTTAATACACTCCTTAATTGAAGAATCGCAAAACCAGCAAGAAAAG
AATGAACAAGAATTATTGGAATTAGATAAATGGGCAAGTTTGTGGAATTGGTTTAACATAACAAATTGGC
TGTGGTATATAAAATTATTCATAATGATAGTAGGAGGCTTGGTAGGTTTAAGAATAGTTTTTGCTGTACT
TTCTATAGTGAATAGAGTTAGGCAGGGATATTCACCATTATCGTTTCAGACCCACCTCCCAACCCCGAGG
GGACCCGACAGGCCCGAAGGAATAGAAGAAGAAGGTGGAGAGAGAGACAGAGACAGATCCATTCGATTAG
TGAACGGATCGGCACTGCGTGCGCCAATTCTGCAGACAAATGGCAGTATTCATCCACAATTTTAAAAGAA
AAGGGGGGATTGGGGGGTACAGTGCAGGGGAAAGAATAGTAGACATAATAGCAACAGACATACAAACTAA
AGAATTACAAAAACAAATTACAAAAATTCAAAATTTTCGGGTTTATTACAGGGACAGCAGAGATCCAGTT
TGGTTAATTAAGGTACCGAGGGCCTATTTCCCATGATTCCTTCATATTTGCATATACGATACAAGGCTGT
TAGAGAGATAATTAGAATTAATTTGACTGTAAACACAAAGATATTAGTACAAAATACGTGACGTAGAAAG
TAATAATTTCTTGGGTAGTTTGCAGTTTTAAAATTATGTTTTAAAATGGACTATCATATGCTTACCGTAA
CTTGAAAGTATTTCGATTTCTTGGCTTTATATATCTTGTGGAAAGGACGAAACCTGCACAATCCTTCCTA
TAAATAGGGTTTTAGAGCTAGAAATAGCAAGTTAAAATAAGGCTAGTCCGTTATCAACTTGAAAAAGTGG
CACCGAGTCGGTGCTTTTTTGTTTTAGAGCTAGAAATAGCAAGTTAAAATAAGGCTAGTCCGTTTTTAGC
GCGTGCGCCAATTCTGCAGACAAATGGCTCTAGAGAGGGCCTATTTCCCATGATTCCTTCATATTTGCAT
ATACGATACAAGGCTGTTAGAGAGATAATTGGAATTAATTTGACTGTAAACACAAAGATATTAGTACAAA
ATACGTGACGTAGAAAGTAATAATTTCTTGGGTAGTTTGCAGTTTTAAAATTATGTTTTAAAATGGACTA
TCATATGCTTACCGTAACTTGAAAGTATTTCGATTTCTTGGCTTTATATATCTTGTGGAAAGGACCGTCT
CTGCTGAAAACTTCGAGATATAGTTTTAGAGCTAGAAATAGCAAGTTAAAATAAGGCTAGTCCGTTATCA
ACTTGAAAAAGTGGCACCGAGTCGGTGCTTTTTTGAATTCGCTAGCTAGGTCTTGAAAGGAGTGGGAATT
GGCTCCGGTGCCCGTCAGTGGGCAGAGCGCACATCGCCCACAGTCCCCGAGAAGTTGGGGGGAGGGGTCG
GCAATTGATCCGGTGCCTAGAGAAGGTGGCGCGGGGTAAACTGGGAAAGTGATGTCGTGTACTGGCTCCG
CCTTTTTCCCGAGGGTGGGGGAGAACCGTATATAAGTGCAGTAGTCGCCGTGAACGTTCTTTTTCGCAAC
GGGTTTGCCGCCAGAACACAGGACCGGTTCTAGAGCCACCATGGGAGTGCAGGTGGAAACCATCTCCCCA
GGTGACGGGCGCACCTTCCCCAAGCGCGGCCAGACCTGTGTGGTGCACTACACCGGGATGCTTGAAGATG
GAAAGAAAGTCGATTCCTCCCGGGACAGAAACAAGCCCTTTAAGTTTATGCTAGGCAAGCAGGAGGTGAT
CCGAGGCTGGGAAGAAGGGGTTGCCCAGATGAGTGTGGGTCAGAGAGCCAAACTGACTATATCTCCAGAT
TATGCCTATGGTGCCACTGGGCACCCAGGCATCATCCCACCACATGCCACTCTCGTCTTCGATGTGGAGC
TTCTAAAACCGGAACCGGCTAGCATGGACAAGAAGTACAGCATCGGCCTGGACATCGGCACCAACTCTGT
GGGCTGGGCCGTGATCACCGACGAGTACAAGGTGCCCAGCAAGAAATTCAAGGTGCTGGGCAACACCGAC
CGGCACAGCATCAAGAAGAACCTGATCGGAGCCCTGCTGTTCGACAGCGGCGAAACAGCCGAGGCCACCC
GGCTGAAGAGAACCGCCAGAAGAAGATACACCAGACGGAAGAACCGGATCTGCTATCTGCAAGAGATCTT
CAGCAACGAGATGGCCAAGGTGGACGACAGCTTCTTCCACAGACTGGAAGAGTCCTTCCTGGTGGAAGAG
GATAAGAAGCACGAGCGGCACCCCATCTTCGGCAACATCGTGGACGAGGTGGCCTACCACGAGAAGTACC
CCACCATCTACCACCTGAGAAAGAAACTGGTGGACAGCACCGACAAGGCCGACCTGCGGCTGATCTATCT
GGCCCTGGCCCACATGATCAAGTTCCGGGGCCACTTCCTGATCGAGGGCGACCTGAACCCCGACAACAGC
GACGTGGACAAGCTGTTCATCCAGCTGGTGCAGACCTACAACCAGCTGTTCGAGGAAAACCCCATCAACG
CCAGCGGCGTGGACGCCAAGGCCATCCTGTCTGCCAGACTGAGCAAGAGCAGACGGCTGGAAAATCTGAT
CGCCCAGCTGCCCGGCGAGAAGAAGAATGGCCTGTTCGGAAACCTGATTGCCCTGAGCCTGGGCCTGACC
CCCAACTTCAAGAGCAACTTCGACCTGGCCGAGGATGCCAAACTGCAGCTGAGCAAGGACACCTACGACG
ACGACCTGGACAACCTGCTGGCCCAGATCGGCGACCAGTACGCCGACCTGTTTCTGGCCGCCAAGAACCT
GTCCGACGCCATCCTGCTGAGCGACATCCTGAGAGTGAACACCGAGATCACCAAGGCCCCCCTGAGCGCC
TCTATGATCAAGAGATACGACGAGCACCACCAGGACCTGACCCTGCTGAAAGCTCTCGTGCGGCAGCAGC
TGCCTGAGAAGTACAAAGAGATTTTCTTCGACCAGAGCAAGAACGGCTACGCCGGCTACATTGACGGCGG
AGCCAGCCAGGAAGAGTTCTACAAGTTCATCAAGCCCATCCTGGAAAAGATGGACGGCACCGAGGAACTG
CTCGTGAAGCTGAACAGAGAGGACCTGCTGCGGAAGCAGCGGACCTTCGACAACGGCAGCATCCCCCACC
AGATCCACCTGGGAGAGCTGCACGCCATTCTGCGGCGGCAGGAAGATTTTTACCCATTCCTGAAGGACAA
CCGGGAAAAGATCGAGAAGATCCTGACCTTCCGCATCCCCTACTACGTGGGCCCTCTGGCCAGGGGAAAC
AGCAGATTCGCCTGGATGACCAGAAAGAGCGAGGAAACCATCACCCCCTGGAACTTCGAGGAAGTGGTGG
ACAAGGGCGCTTCCGCCCAGAGCTTCATCGAGCGGATGACCAACTTCGATAAGAACCTGCCCAACGAGAA
GGTGCTGCCCAAGCACAGCCTGCTGTACGAGTACTTCACCGTGTATAACGAGCTGACCAAAGTGAAATAC
GTGACCGAGGGAATGAGAAAGCCCGCCTTCCTGAGCGGCGAGCAGAAAAAGGCCATCGTGGACCTGCTGT
TCAAGACCAACCGGAAAGTGACCGTGAAGCAGCTGAAAGAGGACTACTTCAAGAAAATCGAGTGCTTCGA
CTCCGTGGAAATCTCCGGCGTGGAAGATCGGTTCAACGCCTCCCTGGGCACATACCACGATCTGCTGAAA
ATTATCAAGGACAAGGACTTCCTGGACAATGAGGAAAACGAGGACATTCTGGAAGATATCGTGCTGACCC
TGACACTGTTTGAGGACAGAGAGATGATCGAGGAACGGCTGAAAACCTATGCCCACCTGTTCGACGACAA
AGTGATGAAGCAGCTGAAGCGGCGGAGATACACCGGCTGGGGCAGGCTGAGCCGGAAGCTGATCAACGGC
ATCCGGGACAAGCAGTCCGGCAAGACAATCCTGGATTTCCTGAAGTCCGACGGCTTCGCCAACAGAAACT
TCATGCAGCTGATCCACGACGACAGCCTGACCTTTAAAGAGGACATCCAGAAAGCCCAGGTGTCCGGCCA
GGGCGATAGCCTGCACGAGCACATTGCCAATCTGGCCGGCAGCCCCGCCATTAAGAAGGGCATCCTGCAG
ACAGTGAAGGTGGTGGACGAGCTCGTGAAAGTGATGGGCCGGCACAAGCCCGAGAACATCGTGATCGAAA
TGGCCAGAGAGAACCAGACCACCCAGAAGGGACAGAAGAACAGCCGCGAGAGAATGAAGCGGATCGAAGA
GGGCATCAAAGAGCTGGGCAGCCAGATCCTGAAAGAACACCCCGTGGAAAACACCCAGCTGCAGAACGAG
AAGCTGTACCTGTACTACCTGCAGAATGGGCGGGATATGTACGTGGACCAGGAACTGGACATCAACCGGC
TGTCCGACTACGATGTGGACCATATCGTGCCTCAGAGCTTTCTGAAGGACGACTCCATCGACAACAAGGT
GCTGACCAGAAGCGACAAGAACCGGGGCAAGAGCGACAACGTGCCCTCCGAAGAGGTCGTGAAGAAGATG
AAGAACTACTGGCGGCAGCTGCTGAACGCCAAGCTGATTACCCAGAGAAAGTTCGACAATCTGACCAAGG
CCGAGAGAGGCGGCCTGAGCGAACTGGATAAGGCCGGCTTCATCAAGAGACAGCTGGTGGAAACCCGGCA
GATCACAAAGCACGTGGCACAGATCCTGGACTCCCGGATGAACACTAAGTACGACGAGAATGACAAGCTG
ATCCGGGAAGTGAAAGTGATCACCCTGAAGTCCAAGCTGGTGTCCGATTTCCGGAAGGATTTCCAGTTTT
ACAAAGTGCGCGAGATCAACAACTACCACCACGCCCACGACGCCTACCTGAACGCCGTCGTGGGAACCGC
CCTGATCAAAAAGTACCCTAAGCTGGAAAGCGAGTTCGTGTACGGCGACTACAAGGTGTACGACGTGCGG
AAGATGATCGCCAAGAGCGAGCAGGAAATCGGCAAGGCTACCGCCAAGTACTTCTTCTACAGCAACATCA
TGAACTTTTTCAAGACCGAGATTACCCTGGCCAACGGCGAGATCCGGAAGCGGCCTCTGATCGAGACAAA
CGGCGAAACCGGGGAGATCGTGTGGGATAAGGGCCGGGATTTTGCCACCGTGCGGAAAGTGCTGAGCATG
CCCCAAGTGAATATCGTGAAAAAGACCGAGGTGCAGACAGGCGGCTTCAGCAAAGAGTCTATCCTGCCCA
AGAGGAACAGCGATAAGCTGATCGCCAGAAAGAAGGACTGGGACCCTAAGAAGTACGGCGGCTTCGACAG
CCCCACCGTGGCCTATTCTGTGCTGGTGGTGGCCAAAGTGGAAAAGGGCAAGTCCAAGAAACTGAAGAGT
GTGAAAGAGCTGCTGGGGATCACCATCATGGAAAGAAGCAGCTTCGAGAAGAATCCCATCGACTTTCTGG
AAGCCAAGGGCTACAAAGAAGTGAAAAAGGACCTGATCATCAAGCTGCCTAAGTACTCCCTGTTCGAGCT
GGAAAACGGCCGGAAGAGAATGCTGGCCTCTGCCGGCGAACTGCAGAAGGGAAACGAACTGGCCCTGCCC
TCCAAATATGTGAACTTCCTGTACCTGGCCAGCCACTATGAGAAGCTGAAGGGCTCCCCCGAGGATAATG
AGCAGAAACAGCTGTTTGTGGAACAGCACAAGCACTACCTGGACGAGATCATCGAGCAGATCAGCGAGTT
CTCCAAGAGAGTGATCCTGGCCGACGCTAATCTGGACAAAGTGCTGTCCGCCTACAACAAGCACCGGGAT
AAGCCCATCAGAGAGCAGGCCGAGAATATCATCCACCTGTTTACCCTGACCAATCTGGGAGCCCCTGCCG
CCTTCAAGTACTTTGACACCACCATCGACCGGAAGAGGTACACCAGCACCAAAGAGGTGCTGGACGCCAC
CCTGATCCACCAGAGCATCACCGGCCTGTACGAGACACGGATCGACCTGTCTCAGCTGGGAGGCGACAAG
CGACCTGCCGCCACAAAGAAGGCTGGACAGGCTAAGAAGAAGAAAGATTACAAAGACGATGACGATAAGG
GATCCGGAGCTACTAACTTCAGCCTGCTGAAGCAGGCTGGGGACGTGGAGGAGAACCCTGGACCTAGGAT
GGTGAGCAAGGGCGAGGAGCTGTTCACCGGGGTGGTGCCCATCCTGGTCGAGCTGGACGGCGACGTAAAC
GGCCACAAGTTCAGCGTGTCCGGCGAGGGCGAGGGCGATGCCACCTACGGCAAGCTGACCCTGAAGCTGA
TCTGCACCACCGGCAAGCTGCCCGTGCCCTGGCCCACCCTCGTGACCACCCTGGGCTACGGCCTGCAGTG
CTTCGCCCGCTACCCCGACCACATGAAGCAGCACGACTTCTTCAAGTCCGCCATGCCCGAAGGCTACGTC
CAGGAGCGCACCATCTTCTTCAAGGACGACGGCAACTACAAGACCCGCGCCGAGGTGAAGTTCGAGGGCG
ACACCCTGGTGAACCGCATCGAGCTGAAGGGCATCGACTTCAAGGAGGACGGCAACATCCTGGGGCACAA
GCTGGAGTACAACTACAACAGCCACAACGTCTATATCACCGCCGACAAGCAGAAGAACGGCATCAAGGCC
AACTTCAAGATCCGCCACAACATCGAGGACGGCGGCGTGCAGCTCGCCGACCACTACCAGCAGAACACCC
CCATCGGCGACGGCCCCGTGCTGCTGCCCGACAACCACTACCTGAGCTACCAGTCCGCCCTGAGCAAAGA
CCCCAACGAGAAGCGCGATCACATGGTCCTGCTGGAGTTCGTGACCGCCGCCGGGATCACTCTCGGCATG
GACGAGCTGTACAAGTAAGGATCCTAAGTCGACAATCAACCTCTGGATTACAAAATTTGTGAAAGATTGA
CTGGTATTCTTAACTATGTTGCTCCTTTTACGCTATGTGGATACGCTGCTTTAATGCCTTTGTATCATGC
TATTGCTTCCCGTATGGCTTTCATTTTCTCCTCCTTGTATAAATCCTGGTTGCTGTCTCTTTATGAGGAG
TTGTGGCCCGTTGTCAGGCAACGTGGCGTGGTGTGCACTGTGTTTGCTGACGCAACCCCCACTGGTTGGG
GCATTGCCACCACCTGTCAGCTCCTTTCCGGGACTTTCGCTTTCCCCCTCCCTATTGCCACGGCGGAACT
CATCGCCGCCTGCCTTGCCCGCTGCTGGACAGGGGCTCGGCTGTTGGGCACTGACAATTCCGTGGTGTTG
TCGGGGAAATCATCGTCCTTTCCTTGGCTGCTCGCCTGTGTTGCCACCTGGATTCTGCGCGGGACGTCCT
TCTGCTACGTCCCTTCGGCCCTCAATCCAGCGGACCTTCCTTCCCGCGGCCTGCTGCCGGCTCTGCGGCC
TCTTCCGCGTCTTCGCCTTCGCCCTCAGACGAGTCGGATCTCCCTTTGGGCCGCCTCCCCGCGTCGACTT
TAAGACCAATGACTTACAAGGCAGCTGTAGATCTTAGCCACTTTTTAAAAGAAAAGGGGGGACTGGAAGG
GCTAATTCACTCCCAACGAAGACAAGATCTGCTTTTTGCTTGTACTGGGTCTCTCTGGTTAGACCAGATC
TGAGCCTGGGAGCTCTCTGGCTAACTAGGGAACCCACTGCTTAAGCCTCAATAAAGCTTGCCTTGAGTGC
TTCAAGTAGTGTGTGCCCGTCTGTTGTGTGACTCTGGTAACTAGAGATCCCTCAGACCCTTTTAGTCAGT
GTGGAAAATCTCTAGCAGGGCCCGTTTAAACCCGCTGATCAGCCTCGACTGTGCCTTCTAGTTGCCAGCC
ATCTGTTGTTTGCCCCTCCCCCGTGCCTTCCTTGACCCTGGAAGGTGCCACTCCCACTGTCCTTTCCTAA
TAAAATGAGGAAATTGCATCGCATTGTCTGAGTAGGTGTCATTCTATTCTGGGGGGTGGGGTGGGGCAGG
ACAGCAAGGGGGAGGATTGGGAAGACAATAGCAGGCATGCTGGGGATGCGGTGGGCTCTATGGCTTCTGA
GGCGGAAAGAACCAGCTGGGGCTCTAGGGGGTATCCCC
[124 nt withheld, positions 10189-10312]
C
[91 nt withheld, positions 10314-10404]
A
[49 nt withheld, positions 10406-10454]
CCTTTGACGTTGGAGTCCACGTTCTTT
[37 nt withheld, positions 10482-10518]
ACCCTATCTCGGTCTATTCTTTTGATTTATAAGGGATTTTGCCGATTTCGGCCTATTGGTTAAAAAATGA
GCTGATTTAACAAAAATTTAACGCGAATTAATTCTGTGGAATGTGTGTCAGTTAGGGTGTGGAAAGTCCC
CAGGCTCCCCAGCAGGCAGAAGTATGCAAAGCATGCATCTCAATTAGTCAGCAACCAGGTGTGGAAAGTC
CCCAGGCTCCCCAGCAGGCAGAAGTATGCAAAGCATGCATCTCAATTAGTCAGCAACCATAGTCCCGCCC
CTAACTCCGCCCATCCCGCCCCTAACTCCGCCCAGTTCCGCCCATTCTCCGCCCCATGGCTGACTAATTT
TTTTTATTTATGCAGAGGCCGAGGCCGCCTCTGCCTCTGAGCTATTCCAGAAGTAGTGAGGAGGCTTTTT
TGGAGGCCTAGGCTTTTGCAAAAAGCTCCCGGGAGCTTGTATATCCATTTTCGGATCTGATCAGCACGTG
TTGACAATTAATCATCGGCATAGTATATCGGCATAGTATAATACGACAAGGTGAGGAACTAAACCATGGC
CAAGTTGACCAGTGCCGTTCCGGTGCTCACCGCGCGCGACGTCGCCGGAGCGGTCGAGTTCTGGACCGAC
CGGCTCGGGTTCTCCCGGGACTTCGTGGAGGACGACTTCGCCGGTGTGGTCCGGGACGACGTGACCCTGT
TCATCAGCGCGGTCCAGGACCAGGTGGTGCCGGACAACACCCTGGCCTGGGTGTGGGTGCGCGGCCTGGA
CGAGCTGTACGCCGAGTGGTCGGAGGTCGTGTCCACGAACTTCCGGGACGCCTCCGGGCCGGCCATGACC
GAGATCGGCGAGCAGCCGTGGGGGCGGGAGTTCGCCCTGCGCGACCCGGCCGGCAACTGCGTGCACTTCG
TGGCCGAGGAGCAGGACTGACACGTGCTACGAGATTTCGATTCCACCGCCGCCTTCTATGAAAGGTTGGG
CTTCGGAATCGTTTTCCGGGACGCCGGCTGGATGATCCTCCAGCGCGGGGATCTCATGCTGGAGTTCTTC
GCCCACCCCAACTTGTTTATTGCAGCTTATAATGGTTACAAATAAAGCAATAGCATCACAAATTTCACAA
ATAAAGCATTTTTTTCACTGCATTCTAGTTGTGGTTTGTCCAAACTCATCAATGTATCTTATCATGTCTG
TATACCGTCGACCTCTAGCTAGAGCTTGGCGTAATCATGGTCATAGCTGTTTCCTGTGTGAAATTGTTAT
CCGCTCACAATTCCACACAACATACGAGCCGGAAGCATAAAGTGTAAAGCCTGGGGTGCCTAATGAGTGA
GCTAACTCACATTAATTGCGTTGCGCTCACTGCCCGCTTTCCAGTCGGGAAACCTGTCGTGCCAGCTGCA
TTAATGAATCGGCCAACGCGCGGGGAGAGGCGGTTTGCGTATTGGGCGCTCTTCCGCTTCCTCGCTCACT
GACTCGCTGCGCTCGGTCGTTCGGCTGCGGCGAGCGGTATCAGCTCACTCAAAGGCGGTAATACGGTTAT
CCACAGAATCAGGGGATAACGCAGGAAAGAACATGTGAGCAAAAGGCCAGCAAAAGGCCAGGAACCGTAA
AAAGGCCGCGTTGCTGGCGTTTTTCCATAGGCTCCGCCCCCCTGACGAGCATCACAAAAATCGACGCTCA
AGTCAGAGGTGGCGAAACCCGACAGGACTATAAAGATACCAGGCGTTTCCCCCTGGAAGCTCCCTCGTGC
GCTCTCCTGTTCCGACCCTGCCGCTTACCGGATACCTGTCCGCCTTTCTCCCTTCGGGAAGCGTGGCGCT
TTCTCATAGCTCACGCTGTAGGTATCTCAGTTCGGTGTAGGTCGTTCGCTCCAAGCTGGGCTGTGTGCAC
GAACCCCCCGTTCAGCCCGACCGCTGCGCCTTATCCGGTAACTATCGTCTTGAGTCCAACCCGGTAAGAC
ACGACTTATCGCCACTGGCAGCAGCCACTGGTAACAGGATTAGCAGAGCGAGGTATGTAGGCGGTGCTAC
AGAGTTCTTGAAGTGGTGGCCTAACTACGGCTACACTAGAAGAACAGTATTTGGTATCTGCGCTCTGCTG
AAGCCAGTTACCTTCGGAAAAAGAGTTGGTAGCTCTTGATCCGGCAAACAAACCACCGCTGGTAGCGGTG
GTTTTTTTGTTTGCAAGCAGCAGATTACGCGCAGAAAAAAAGGATCTCAAGAAGATCCTTTGATCTTTTC
TACGGGGTCTGACGCTCAGTGGAACGAAAACTCACGTTAAGGGATTTTGGTCATGAGATTATCAAAAAGG
ATCTTCACCTAGATCCTTTTAAATTAAAAATGAAGTTTTAAATCAATCTAAAGTATATATGAGTAAACTT
GGTCTGACAGTTACCAATGCTTAATCAGTGAGGCACCTATCTCAGCGATCTGTCTATTTCGTTCATCCAT
AGTTGCCTGACTCCCCGTCGTGTAGATAACTACGATACGGGAGGGCTTACCATCTGGCCCCAGTGCTGCA
ATGATACCGCGAGACCCACGCTCACCGGCTCCAGATTTATCAGCAATAAACCAGCCAGCCGGAAGGGCCG
AGCGCAGAAGTGGTCCTGCAACTTTATCCGCCTCCATCCAGTCTATTAATTGTTGCCGGGAAGCTAGAGT
AAGTAGTTCGCCAGTTAATAGTTTGCGCAACGTTGTTGCCATTGCTACAGGCATCGTGGTGTCACGCTCG
TCGTTTGGTATGGCTTCATTCAGCTCCGGTTCCCAACGATCAAGGCGAGTTACATGATCCCCCATGTTGT
GCAAAAAAGCGGTTAGCTCCTTCGGTCCTCCGATCGTTGTCAGAAGTAAGTTGGCCGCAGTGTTATCACT
CATGGTTATGGCAGCACTGCATAATTCTCTTACTGTCATGCCATCCGTAAGATGCTTTTCTGTGACTGGT
GAGTACTCAACCAAGTCATTCTGAGAATAGTGTATGCGGCGACCGAGTTGCTCTTGCCCGGCGTCAATAC
GGGATAATACCGCGCCACATAGCAGAACTTTAAAAGTGCTCATCATTGGAAAACGTTCTTCGGGGCGAAA
ACTCTCAAGGATCTTACCGCTGTTGAGATCCAGTTCGATGTAACCCACTCGTGCACCCAACTGATCTTCA
GCATCTTTTACTTTCACCAGCGTTTCTGGGTGAGCAAAAACAGGAAGGCAAAATGCCGCAAAAAAGGGAA
TAAGGGCGACACGGAAATGTTGAATACTCATACTCTTCCTTTTTCAATATTATTGAAGCATTTATCAGGG
TTATTGTCTCATGAGCGGATACATATTTGAATGTATTTAGAAAAATAAACAAATAGGGGTTCCGCGCACA
TTTCCCCGAAAAGTGCCACCTGAC
